>Addgene plasmid #158867 | JGI_018379 | addgene full sequence | sequence record 317810 | Addgene NGS Result
GGCACTTCGGATGACTTCCGAGCGAGCCTGGAACCTCAGAAAAACGTCTGAGAGATACCGCGGATCTCAC
ACAGGAAATTTCGCAACGCAAAATGCTGAATTTAGCAGGCAAGTTTCCTGATAAAGGGCCCTGTGAGTGC
GACATTCGACGCGCGAAAGCGAGTTGACGGCGCCCGAAATTTTCTTAGAGTTCGTTCAAGCTTCGGTTTC
GGGGAGCCGCTAAGGGATGCGGACCCAGCCGGGTAAGTCGCCGGGAACTATGGAATAATCCTAATTTCTG
TGCGGCAGGCGCGAGCTGCCGGAGCGAATATCATCCCTGTCGCAAACAGCAGGTCAATCAACGGTGGGTA
GCGGGCTGCTATCCAGCGGCGGATAAGACTTGTCGGAGGAATCCTCTAGAAATAATTTTGTTTAACTTTA
AGAAGGAGATATACCATGGGCAAGCCGCTCAGCGGCAGCACCATGGCCGGCATGATCGCTGGCGCGCTGA
TGCTGGCCATCGCCTCCGGGTCCGCCCTCGCCAACGAGGAGATCGTGCGAGCATCGAAGAATCCCGACCT
GTGGCCCGCCCCGGGCCGCGACCTGGCCATGACGCGGCACTCCCCGCTGAAGGATATCAACACGGCCAAT
GTAGGCAAGTTGCAGATGATGTGGAGCCAGTCGACCGGCGCCCTCCGCGGCCACCAGGGACAACCGATCG
TCGTGGAGGTGGCCGGCACGCCGATGATGTTCTTCGTGAGCCCGTGGCCGAACATCGTCCAGGCCCTCGA
CCTGAGCGACCCGGACCACCCGAAGCAGGTCTGGAACTATAAGAAGAAAACCGACCGCGACGAGCTGGCC
GTCACGCGCGCCTGCTGCGACACCATCAACCGCGGACTGAACTACGCGGACGGCAAGGTGGTCTTCCACA
CCCTGGACGGCTACGTCATCGCGCTCGATGCCAAGACGGGCAAAGAGATCTGGACGGTCAAGCACGCCTG
GTCTGACAAGGGCGAGACGATCACCGGCCCGACGCTGATCGCCGAGAACAAGGTGATCATTGGCTTCGGC
GGCGACGAGTTCGCCGCGCGGGGCCGCGTGACGGCGTACGACCTCAAGACCGGCAAGCAGGTCTGGAACT
GTCACTCGACCGGCTCCGACAAGGACGTATGCCTTACGCCCGAGACCAACAAAGCCAACCCGCACTACGG
TACGTACGGGAAGAATCTCGGGATGATCACGTACCCGAACGACGAATGGAAAATCGGCGGCGGCGCGCCC
TGGGAGTGGTTCACCTACGACCCGGAGCTTCGGCTTGTGTACGTGCCCACCGGCAACCCGGGGCATTGGT
CGCCGTCCTACCGCTGCGGCGAGACCGGGGCCAATCTGACCCACGAGAAATGCAACCAGTACGATCCCGA
GCTCCGGTCCGGCAGGTGGGACAACAAGTGGGCGATGACGATCTTCGCGCGGAAGATCGATACCGGCGAA
GCCGTGTGGGCGTACCAAATGACGACCTTCGATCAGTGGGATTACGATGGGGTCAATGAGCCGGTGCTCG
TGGACATGAAGGTGGATGGCAAGATGCGGAAGACCCTCGTGCACTTTGACCGCAACGGCTTCGCCTACGT
CCTGGACCGCGCCGACGGCACCCTCCTGCGCGCCCACAAGTTCTTTCCGCTGAACTGGGCGGAGAAAGTC
GACCTCAAGACCGGCCGCCCGGTCAAGATCAAGGAGCATTCCCCATTCGCCCGCCATGTTTCGACCCAGG
TCTGTCCGTCGAGCCTTGGGGCGAAGAACCAGCAGCCTATTGCCATCGACCCCAAGGAGCCCCACATCGC
GTACGTGGCGACGAACTGGTGGTGCATGGAGTACGAGCCGCAGGAGCGGACCCATACCCAGCAGGGAATG
CTCTACGTGTTCGCGAATGTGTTCACCTACCCGATCGAGAAGGGCGTGGCGTCGAAGGTGCAGAAGTTCA
ACGTCCTCACTGGCGAAACCGAGTGGGCGATCCCGGACGCCTATCCGGACTGGGGGGGCATGCTGACCAC
CGACGGCGACCTCCTGTTCTATGGCTCCCTCAGCGGGGATTTCCGCGCCGTCGATCGCAAGTCGGGCAAA
GTCCTGTGGTCCCGCAAGCTGGGCAGCGGGATCATCGGAAACCCGATCACCTACAAGATCAAGGGCAAGC
AGTACGTCTCCGTCCTGGCCGGGATCGGCGGCTGGATCGGCCTGCCGGTGACCGCCGAATTGGACTTCGA
CGACAAGTACGGCGCCATCGGGGCGACCGCGATGGCGAAGCTGACCGGTCTCGACAAGATCCCGCAAGGC
GGCGTGCTTTACACCTTCCGTATCGACGCCGAAAACCTCTATTTTCAGGGACATCATCACCATCACCATC
ACCACTGACAGCTATGACCATGATTACGCCAAGCTTGCATGCCTGCAGGTCGACTCTAGAGGATCCCCGG
GTACCGAGCTCGAATTCACTGGCCGTCGTTTTACAACGTCGTGACTGGGAAAACCCTGGCGTTACCCAAC
TTAATCGCCTTGCAGCACATCCCCCTTTCGCCAGCTGGCGTAATAGCGAAGAGGCCCGCACCGATCGCCC
TTCCCAACAGTTGCGCAGCCTGAATGGCGAATGGCGCCTGATGCGGTATTTTCTCCTTACGCATCTGTGC
GGTATTTCACACCGCATATGGTGCACTCTCAGTACAATCTGCTCTGATGCCGCATAGTTAAGCCAGCCCC
GACACCCGCCAACACCCGCTGACGCGCCCTGACGGGCTTGTATGCTCCCGGCATCCGCTTACAGACAAGC
TGTGACCGTCTCCGGGAGCTGCATGTGTCAGAGGTTTTCACCGTCATCACCGAAACGCGCGAGACGAAAG
GGCCTCGTGATACGCCTATTTTTATAGGTTAATGTCATGATAATAATGGTTTCTTAGCACCCTTTCTCGG
TCCTTCAACGTTCCTGACAACGAGCCTCCTTTTCGCCAATCCATCGACAATCACCGCGAGTCCCTGCTCG
AACGCTGCGTCCGGACCGGCTTCGTCGAAGGCGTCTATCGCGGCCCGCAACAGCGGCGAGAGCGGAGCCT
GTTCAACGGTGCCGCCGCGCTCGCCGGCATCGCTGTCGCCGGCCTGCTCCTCAAGCACGGCCCCAACAGT
GAAGTAGCTGATTGTCATCAGCGCATTGACGGCGTCCCCGGCCGAAAAACCCGCCTCGCAGAGGAAGCGA
AGCTGCGCGTCGGCCGTTTCCATCTGCGGTGCGCCCGGTCGCGTGCCGGCATGGATGCGCGCGCCATCGC
GGTAGGCGAGCAGCGCCTGCCTGAAGCTGCGGGCATTCCCGATCAGAAATGAGCGCCAGTCGTCGTCGGC
TCTCGGCACCGAATGCGTATGATTCTCCGCCAGCATGGCTTCGGCCAGTGCGTCGAGCAGCGCCCGCTTG
TTCCTGAAGTGCCAGTAAAGCGCCGGCTGCTGAACCCCCAACCGTTCCGCCAGTTTGCGTGTCGTCAGAC
CGTCTACGCCGACCTCGTTCAACAGGTCCAGGGCGGCACGGATCACTGTATTCGGCTGCAACTTTGTCAT
GCTTGACACTTTATCACTGATAAACATAATATGTCCACCAACTTATCAGTGATAAAGAATCCGCGCGTTC
AATCGGACCAGCGGAGGCTGGTCCGGAGGCCAGACGTGAAACCCAACATACCCCTGATCGTAATTCTGAG
CACTGTCGCGCTCGACGCTGTCGGCATCGGCCTGATTATGCCGGTGCTGCCGGGCCTCCTGCGCGATCTG
GTTCACTCGAACGACGTCACCGCCCACTATGGCATTCTGCTGGCGCTGTATGCGTTGGTGCAATTTGCCT
GCGCACCTGTGCTGGGCGCGCTGTCGGATCGTTTCGGGCGGCGGCCAATCTTGCTCGTCTCGCTGGCCGG
CGCCACTGTCGACTACGCCATCATGGCGACAGCGCCTTTCCTTTGGGTTCTCTATATCGGGCGGATCGTG
GCCGGCATCACCGGGGCGACTGGGGCGGTAGCCGGCGCTTATATTGCCGATATCACTGATGGCGATGAGC
GCGCGCGGCACTTCGGCTTCATGAGCGCCTGTTTCGGGTTCGGGATGGTCGCGGGACCTGTGCTCGGTGG
GCTGATGGGCGGTTTCTCCCCCCACGCTCCGTTCTTCGCCGCGGCAGCCTTGAACGGCCTCAATTTCCTG
ACGGGCTGTTTCCTTTTGCCGGAGTCGCACAAAGGCGAACGCCGGCCGTTACGCCGGGAGGCTCTCAACC
CGCTCGCTTCGTTCCGGTGGGCCCGGGGCATGACCGTCGTCGCCGCCCTGATGGCGGTCTTCTTCATCAT
GCAACTTGTCGGACAGGTGCCGGCCGCGCTTTGGGTCATTTTCGGCGAGGATCGCTTTCACTGGGACGCG
ACCACGATCGGCATTTCGCTTGCCGCATTTGGCATTCTGCATTCACTCGCCCAGGCAATGATCACCGGCC
CTGTAGCCGCCCGGCTCGGCGAAAGGCGGGCACTCATGCTCGGAATGATTGCCGACGGCACAGGCTACAT
CCTGCTTGCCTTCGCGACACGGGGATGGATGGCGTTCCCGATCATGGTCCTGCTTGCTTCGGGTGGCATC
GGAATGCCGGCGCTGCAAGCAATGTTGTCCAGGCAGGTGGATGAGGAACGTCAGGGGCAGCTGCAAGGCT
CACTGGCGGCGCTCACCAGCCTGACCTCGATCGTCGGACCCCTCCTCTTCACGGCGATCTATGCGGCTTC
TATAACAACGTGGAACGGGTGGGCATGGATTGCAGGCGCTGCCCTCTACTTGCTCTGCCTGCCGGCGCTG
CGTCGCGGGCTTTGGAGCGGCGCAGGGCAACGAGCCGATCGCTGATCGTGGAAACGATAGGCCTATGCCA
TGCGGGTCAAGGCGACTTCCGGCAAGCTATACGCGCCCTAGAATTGTCAATTTTAATCCTCTGTTTATCG
GCAGTTCGTAGAGCGCGCCGTGCGTCCCGAGCGATACTGAGCGAAGCAAGTGCGTCGAGCAGTGCCCGCT
TGTTCCTGAAATGCCAGTAAAGCGCTGGCTGCTGAACCCCCAGCCGGAACTGACCCCACAAGGCCCTAGC
GTTTGCAATGCACCAGGTCATCATTGACCCAGGCGTGTTCCACCAGGCCGCTGCCTCGCAACTCTTCGCA
GGCTTCGCCGACCTGCTCGCGCCACTTCTTCACGCGGGTGGAATCCGATCCGCACATGAGGCGGAAGGTT
TCCAGCTTGAGCGGGTACGGCTCCCGGTGCGAGCTGAAATAGTCGAACATCCGTCGGGCCGTCGGCGACA
GCTTGCGGTACTTCTCCCATATGAATTTCGTGTAGTGGTCGCCAGCAAACAGCACGACGATTTCCTCGTC
GATCAGGACCTGGCAACGGGACGTTTTCTTGCCACGGTCCAGGACGCGGAAGCGGTGCAGCAGCGACACC
GATTCCAGGTGCCCAACGCGGTCGGACGTGAAGCCCATCGCCGTCGCCTGTAGGCGCGACAGGCATTCCT
CGGCCTTCGTGTAATACCGGCCATTGATCGACCAGCCCAGGTCCTGGCAAAGCTCGTAGAACGTGAAGGT
GATCGGCTCGCCGATAGGGGTGCGCTTCGCGTACTCCAACACCTGCTGCCACACCAGTTCGTCATCGTCG
GCCCGCAGCTCGACGCCGGTGTAGGTGATCTTCACGTCCTTGTTGACGTGGAAAATGACCTTGTTTTGCA
GCGCCTCGCGCGGGATTTTCTTGTTGCGCGTGGTGAACAGGGCAGAGCGGGCCGTGTCGTTTGGCATCGC
TCGCATCGTGTCCGGCCACGGCGCAATATCGAACAAGGAAAGCTGCATTTCCTTGATCTGCTGCTTCGTG
TGTTTCAGCAACGCGGCCTGCTTGGCCTCGCTGACCTGTTTTGCCAGGTCCTCGCCGGCGGTTTTTCGCT
TCTTGGTCGTCATAGTTCCTCGCGTGTCGATGGTCATCGACTTCGCCAAACCTGCCGCCTCCTGTTCGAG
ACGACGCGAACGCTCCACGGCGGCCGATGGCGCGGGCAGGGCAGGGGGAGCCAGTTGCACGCTGTCGCGC
TCGATCTTGGCCGTAGCTTGCTGGACCATCGAGCCGACGGACTGGAAGGTTTCGCGGGGCGCACGCATGA
CGGTGCGGCTTGCGATGGTTTCGGCATCCTCGGCGGAAAACCCCGCGTCGATCAGTTCTTGCCTGTATGC
CTTCCGGTCAAACGTCCGATTCATTCACCCTCCTTGCGGGATTGCCCCGACTCACGCCGGGGCAATGTGC
CCTTATTCCTGATTTGACCCGCCTGGTGCCTTGGTGTCCAGATAATCCACCTTATCGGCAATGAAGTCGG
TCCCGTAGACCGTCTGGCCGTCCTTCTCGTACTTGGTATTCCGAATCTTGCCCTGCACGAATACCAGCTC
CGCGAAGTCGCTCTTCTTGATGGAGCGCATGGGGACGTGCTTGGCAATCACGCGCACCCCCCGGCCGTTT
TAGCGGCTAAAAAAGTCATGGCTCTGCCCTCGGGCGGACCACGCCCATCATGACCTTGCCAAGCTCGTCC
TGCTTCTCTTCGATCTTCGCCAGCAGGGCGAGGATCGTGGCATCACCGAACCGCGCCGTGCGCGGGTCGT
CGGTGAGCCAGAGTTTCAGCAGGCCGCCCAGGCGGCCCAGGTCGCCATTGATGCGGGCCAGCTCGCGGAC
GTGCTCATAGTCCACGACGCCCGTGATTTTGTAGCCCTGGCCGACGGCCAGCAGGTAGGCCTACAGGCTC
ATGCCGGCCGCCGCCGCCTTTTCCTCAATCGCTCTTCGTTCGTCTGGAAGGCAGTACACCTTGATAGGTG
GGCTGCCCTTCCTGGTTGGCTTGGTTTCATCAGCCATCCGCTTGCCCTCATCTGTTACGCCGGCGGTAGC
CGGCCAGCCTCGCAGAGCAGGATTCCCGTTGAGCACCGCCAGGTGCGAATAAGGGACAGTGAAGAAGGAA
CACCCGCTCGCGGGTGGGCCTACTTCACCTATCCTGCCCGGCTGACGCCGTTGGATACACCAAGGAAAGT
CTACACGAACCCTTTGGCAAAATCCTGTATATCGTGCGAAAAAGGATGGATATACCGAAAAAATCGCTAT
AATGACCCCGAAGCAGGGTTATGCAGCGGAAAAGATCCGTCGACCCTTTCCGACGCTCACCGGGCTGGTT
GCCCTCGCCGCTGGGCTGGCGGCCGTCTATGGCCCTGCAAACGCGCCAGAAACGCCGTCGAAGCCGTGTG
CGAGACACCGCGGCCGCCGGCGTTGTGGATACCTCGCGGAAAACTTGGCCCTCACTGACAGATGAGGGGC
GGACGTTGACACTTGAGGGGCCGACTCACCCGGCGCGGCGTTGACAGATGAGGGGCAGGCTCGATTTCGG
CCGGCGACGTGGAGCTGGCCAGCCTCGCAAATCGGCGAAAACGCCTGATTTTACGCGAGTTTCCCACAGA
TGATGTGGACAAGCCTGGGGATAAGTGCCCTGCGGTATTGACACTTGAGGGGCGCGACTACTGACAGATG
AGGGGCGCGATCCTTGACACTTGAGGGGCAGAGTGCTGACAGATGAGGGGCGCACCTATTGACATTTGAG
GGGCTGTCCACAGGCAGAAAATCCAGCATTTGCAAGGGTTTCCGCCCGTTTTTCGGCCACCGCTAACCTG
TCTTTTAACCTGCTTTTAAACCAATATTTATAAACCTTGTTTTTAACCAGGGCTGCGCCCTGTGCGCGTG
ACCGCGCACGCCGAAGGGGGGTGCCCCCCCTTCTCGAACCCTCCCGGCCCGCTAACGCGGGCCTCCCATC
CCCCCAGGGGCTGCGCCCCTCGGCCGCGAACGGCCTCACCCCAAAAATGGCAGCCAAGCTGACCACTTCT
GCGCTCGGCCCTTCCGGCTGGCTGGTTTATTGCTGATAAATCTGGAGCCGGTGAGCGTGGGTCTCGCGGT
ATCATTGCAGCACTGGGGCCAGATGGTAAGCCCTCCCGTATCGTAGTTATCTACACGACGGGGAGTCAGG
CAACTATGGATGAACGAAATAGACAGATCGCTGAGATAGGTGCCTCACTGATTAAGCATTGGTAACTGTC
AGACCAAGTTTACTCATATATACTTTAGATTGATTTAAAACTTCATTTTTAATTTAAAAGGATCTAGGTG
AAGATCCTTTTTGATAATCTCATGACCAAAATCCCTTAACGTGAGTTTTCGTTCCACTGAGCGTCAGACC
CCGTAGAAAAGATCAAAGGATCTTCTTGAGATCCTTTTTTTCTGCGCGTAATCTGCTGCTTGCAAACAAA
AAAACCACCGCTACCAGCGGTGGTTTGTTTGCCGGATCAAGAGCTACCAACTCTTTTTCCGAAGGTAACT
GGCTTCAGCAGAGCGCAGATACCAAATACTGTTCTTCTAGTGTAGCCGTAGTTAGGCCACCACTTCAAGA
ACTCTGTAGCACCGCCTACATACCTCGCTCTGCTAATCCTGTTACCAGTGGCTGCTGCCAGTGGCGATAA
GTCGTGTCTTACCGGGTTGGACTCAAGACGATAGTTACCGGATAAGGCGCAGCGGTCGGGCTGAACGGGG
GGTTCGTGCACACAGCCCAGCTTGGAGCGAACGACCTACACCGAACTGAGATACCTACAGCGTGAGCTAT
GAGAAAGCGCCACGCTTCCCGAAGGGAGAAAGGCGGACAGGTATCCGGTAAGCGGCAGGGTCGGAACAGG
AGAGCGCACGAGGGAGCTTCCAGGGGGAAACGCCTGGTATCTTTATAGTCCTGTCGGGTTTCGCCACCTC
TGACTTGAGCGTCGATTTTTGTGATGCTCGTCAGGGGGGCGGAGCCTATGGAAAAACGCCAGCAACGCGG
CCTTTTTACGGTTCCTGGCCTTTTGCTGGCCTTTTGCTCACATGTTCTTTCCTGCGTTATCCCCTGATTC
TGTGGATAACCGTATTACCGCCTTTGAGTGAGCTGATACCGCTCGCCGCAGCCGAACGACCGAGCGCAGC
GAGTCAGTGAGCGAGGAAGCGGAAGAGCGCCCAATACGCAAACCGCCTCTCCCCGCGCGTTGGCCGATTC
ATTAATGCAGCTGGCACGACAGGTTTCCCGACTGGAAAGCGGGCAGTGAGCGCAACGCAATTAATGTGAG
TTAGCTCACTCATTAGGCACCCCAGGCTTTACACTTTATGCTTCCGGCTCGTATGTTGTGTGGAATTGTG
AGCGGATAACAATTTCACACAGGAAACAGCTATGACCATGATTACGCCAAGCTAGCTTCCCGCTTGGTCG
GGCCGCTTCGCGAGGGCCCGTTGACGACAACGGTGCGATGGGTCCCGGCCCCGGTCAAGACGATGCCAAT
ACGTTGCGACACTACGCCTTGGCACTTTTAGAATTGCCTTATCGTCCTGATAAGAAATGTCCGACCAGCT
AAAGACATCGCGTCCAATCAAAGCCTAGAAAATATAGGCGAAGGGACGCTAATAAGTCTTTCATAAGACC
GCGCAAATCTAAAAATATCCTTAGATTCACGATGC
Features (pLannotate 1.2.2; 20 found; start..end, strand, type, name):
    407..429     +  RBS            RBS: efficient ribosome binding site from bacteriophage T7 gene 10 (Olins and Rangwala, 1989)
   2365..2384    +  CDS            7xHis (fragment): 6xHis affinity tag
   2411..2467    -  misc_feature   MCS: pUC18/19 multiple cloning site
   2464..2621    +  CDS            lacZα (fragment): LacZα fragment of β-galactosidase; lacZ fragment
   2627..2726    -  misc_feature   bom (fragment): basis of mobility region from pBR322
   2828..2863    -  CDS            rop (fragment): Rop protein, which maintains plasmids at low copy number; rop
   2928..3570    -  CDS            TetR (fragment): tetracycline resistance regulatory protein; tetR
   3676..4875    +  CDS            TcR: tetracycline efflux protein; tetA; confers resistance to tetracycline
   4934..5086    -  CDS            tetR (fragment): TETR1_ECOLX - Experimental evidence at protein level: Swiss-Prot protein existence level 1. TetR is the repressor of the tetracycline resistance element; its N-terminal region forms a helix-turn-helix structure and binds DNA. Binding of tetracycline to TetR reduces the repressor affinity for the tetracycline resistance gene (tetA) promoter operator sites. From Escherichia coli.
   5106..6254    -  CDS            trfA: trans-acting replication protein that binds to and activates oriV
   6384..6488    -  CDS            traI (fragment): TRAI6_ECOLX - Experimental evidence at protein level: Swiss-Prot protein existence level 1. The initiation process of transfer DNA synthesis requires the interaction of at least three plasmid-specific components (TraH, I, and J) at the transfer origin resulting in the assembly of a specialised nucleoprotein complex - the relaxosome. Site- and strand-specific cleavage at the transfer origin is dependent on TraI and TraJ. From Escherichia coli.
   6526..6897    -  CDS            traJ: oriT-recognizing protein; traJ
   6930..7039    -  oriT           oriT: incP origin of transfer
   7192..7823    +  rep_origin     oriV: incP origin of replication
   7901..8114    +  CDS            bla(M) (fragment): β-lactamase lacking the signal sequence; bla(M); allows cytosolic expression of β-lactamase
   8286..8874    +  rep_origin     ori: high-copy-number ColE1/pMB1/pBR322/pUC origin of replication
   9057..9149    +  CDS            lacI (fragment): lac repressor; lacI; The lac repressor binds to the lac operator to inhibit transcription in E. coli. This inhibition can be relieved by adding lactose or isopropyl-β-D-thiogalactopyranoside (IPTG).
   9162..9183    +  protein_bind   CAP binding site: CAP binding activates transcription in the presence of cAMP. E. coli catabolite activator protein
   9198..9228    +  promoter       lac promoter: promoter for the E. coli lac operon
   9236..9252    +  protein_bind   lac operator: The lac repressor binds to the lac operator to inhibit transcription in E. coli. This inhibition can be relieved by adding lactose or isopropyl-β-D-thiogalactopyranoside (IPTG). lac repressor encoded by lacI
