[The description below was written by a language model from this plasmid's Addgene catalogue record and pLannotate feature annotations shown in this document.]
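Description:
JGI_018379 is a 9,555 nt broad-host-range expression plasmid built on the pCM80_PxoxF backbone and catalogued as a synthetic biology vector. It carries the synthetic insert NC10_2, which was introduced by Gibson cloning. The backbone has the hallmarks of an IncP (RK2-type) shuttle vector. An oriV origin with its trans-acting replication protein TrfA allows maintenance in a wide range of Gram-negative bacteria. An oriT with traJ and a traI fragment allows the plasmid to be mobilised by conjugation when a helper supplies the remaining transfer functions. A ColE1/pMB1-type origin is also present for propagation in E. coli, and the record lists the plasmid as low copy. Selection is by tetracycline, through the tetA efflux gene with adjacent tetR regulatory sequences. The annotated β-lactamase, rop, bom, lacI and lacZα features are only fragments left over from vector construction.

The insert itself is not annotated in the feature table. It presumably occupies the roughly 1.9 kb unannotated stretch between a phage T7 gene 10 ribosome binding site and a C-terminal His affinity tag, which sits just upstream of the pUC-type multiple cloning site. The backbone name implies that expression is driven by an xoxF promoter, although no such promoter is annotated. A lac promoter, operator and CAP site also lie upstream of this region. According to the stated purpose and the associated publication, the construct belongs to a collection of synthesised candidate rare earth element (lanthanide)-dependent alcohol dehydrogenase genes. The name NC10_2 suggests a sequence derived from the NC10 bacterial lineage, but the record gives the species only as synthetic. The His tag would permit affinity purification of the expressed enzyme for functional testing.
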