Addgene plasmid #158867: JGI_018379
Purpose: Rare earth element alcohol dehydrogenases
Depositing lab: Joint Genome Institute. Publication: Rare earth element alcohol dehydrogenases widely occur among globally distributed, numerically abundant and environmentally important microbes. Huang J, Yu Z, Groom J, Cheng JF, Tarver A, Yoshikuni Y, Chistoserdova L. ISME J. 2019 Aug;13(8):2005-2017. doi: 10.1038/s41396-019-0414-z. Epub 2019 Apr 5. PubMed 30952993.
Backbone
  Vector backbone: pCM80_PxoxF
  Vector type: Synthetic Biology
Growth in bacteria
  Bacterial resistance: Tetracycline, 10 μg/mL
  Growth temperature: 37°C
  Growth strain: Top10
  Copy number: Low Copy
Gene/Insert
  Gene/Insert name: NC10_2 (alt name: Batch190_p094)
  Species: Synthetic
  Cloning method: Gibson Cloning
Terms and licenses: Academic/Nonprofit Terms; Industry Terms: Not Available to Industry
Depositor comments: pCM80_PxoxF vector with NC10_2 insert, JGI ICE Registry: https://registry.jgi.doe.gov/entry/18379
How to cite: JGI_018379 was a gift from Joint Genome Institute (Addgene plasmid # 158867 ; http://n2t.net/addgene:158867 ; RRID:Addgene_158867)
