>Addgene plasmid #158867 | JGI_018379 | depositor partial sequence | sequence record 306577 | gene insert with vector overlaps
GACTTGTCGGAGGAATCCTCTAGAAATAATTTTGTTTAACTTTAAGAAGGAGATATACCATGGGCAAGCC
GCTCAGCGGCAGCACCATGGCCGGCATGATCGCTGGCGCGCTGATGCTGGCCATCGCCTCCGGGTCCGCC
CTCGCCAACGAGGAGATCGTGCGAGCATCGAAGAATCCCGACCTGTGGCCCGCCCCGGGCCGCGACCTGG
CCATGACGCGGCACTCCCCGCTGAAGGATATCAACACGGCCAATGTAGGCAAGTTGCAGATGATGTGGAG
CCAGTCGACCGGCGCCCTCCGCGGCCACCAGGGACAACCGATCGTCGTGGAGGTGGCCGGCACGCCGATG
ATGTTCTTCGTGAGCCCGTGGCCGAACATCGTCCAGGCCCTCGACCTGAGCGACCCGGACCACCCGAAGC
AGGTCTGGAACTATAAGAAGAAAACCGACCGCGACGAGCTGGCCGTCACGCGCGCCTGCTGCGACACCAT
CAACCGCGGACTGAACTACGCGGACGGCAAGGTGGTCTTCCACACCCTGGACGGCTACGTCATCGCGCTC
GATGCCAAGACGGGCAAAGAGATCTGGACGGTCAAGCACGCCTGGTCTGACAAGGGCGAGACGATCACCG
GCCCGACGCTGATCGCCGAGAACAAGGTGATCATTGGCTTCGGCGGCGACGAGTTCGCCGCGCGGGGCCG
CGTGACGGCGTACGACCTCAAGACCGGCAAGCAGGTCTGGAACTGTCACTCGACCGGCTCCGACAAGGAC
GTATGCCTTACGCCCGAGACCAACAAAGCCAACCCGCACTACGGTACGTACGGGAAGAATCTCGGGATGA
TCACGTACCCGAACGACGAATGGAAAATCGGCGGCGGCGCGCCCTGGGAGTGGTTCACCTACGACCCGGA
GCTTCGGCTTGTGTACGTGCCCACCGGCAACCCGGGGCATTGGTCGCCGTCCTACCGCTGCGGCGAGACC
GGGGCCAATCTGACCCACGAGAAATGCAACCAGTACGATCCCGAGCTCCGGTCCGGCAGGTGGGACAACA
AGTGGGCGATGACGATCTTCGCGCGGAAGATCGATACCGGCGAAGCCGTGTGGGCGTACCAAATGACGAC
CTTCGATCAGTGGGATTACGATGGGGTCAATGAGCCGGTGCTCGTGGACATGAAGGTGGATGGCAAGATG
CGGAAGACCCTCGTGCACTTTGACCGCAACGGCTTCGCCTACGTCCTGGACCGCGCCGACGGCACCCTCC
TGCGCGCCCACAAGTTCTTTCCGCTGAACTGGGCGGAGAAAGTCGACCTCAAGACCGGCCGCCCGGTCAA
GATCAAGGAGCATTCCCCATTCGCCCGCCATGTTTCGACCCAGGTCTGTCCGTCGAGCCTTGGGGCGAAG
AACCAGCAGCCTATTGCCATCGACCCCAAGGAGCCCCACATCGCGTACGTGGCGACGAACTGGTGGTGCA
TGGAGTACGAGCCGCAGGAGCGGACCCATACCCAGCAGGGAATGCTCTACGTGTTCGCGAATGTGTTCAC
CTACCCGATCGAGAAGGGCGTGGCGTCGAAGGTGCAGAAGTTCAACGTCCTCACTGGCGAAACCGAGTGG
GCGATCCCGGACGCCTATCCGGACTGGGGGGGCATGCTGACCACCGACGGCGACCTCCTGTTCTATGGCT
CCCTCAGCGGGGATTTCCGCGCCGTCGATCGCAAGTCGGGCAAAGTCCTGTGGTCCCGCAAGCTGGGCAG
CGGGATCATCGGAAACCCGATCACCTACAAGATCAAGGGCAAGCAGTACGTCTCCGTCCTGGCCGGGATC
GGCGGCTGGATCGGCCTGCCGGTGACCGCCGAATTGGACTTCGACGACAAGTACGGCGCCATCGGGGCGA
CCGCGATGGCGAAGCTGACCGGTCTCGACAAGATCCCGCAAGGCGGCGTGCTTTACACCTTCCGTATCGA
CGCCGAAAACCTCTATTTTCAGGGACATCATCACCATCACCATCACCACTGACAGCT
